Addgene plasmid #56279: mAzami Green-CytERM-N-17
Purpose: Localization: Endoplasmic Reticulum, Excitation: 492, Emission: 505
Depositing lab: Michael Davidson. Depositing organization: Florida State University, Tallahassee.
Backbone
  Vector backbone: mAzami Green-N1
  Backbone size w/o insert (bp): 4750
  Vector type: Mammalian Expression
  Selectable markers: Neomycin (select with G418)
Growth in bacteria
  Bacterial resistance: Kanamycin, 50 μg/mL
  Growth temperature: 37°C
  Growth strain: DH5alpha
  Copy number: High Copy
Gene/Insert
  Gene/Insert name: CytERM (alt names: Cytochrome p450; XP_002718572.2)
  Mutation: Plasmid contains first 29 AA of Rabbit P450
  Promoter: CMV
  Tag / fusion protein: mAzami Green (C terminal on backbone)
  Cloning method: Unknown
  Sequencing primers: 5′ CMV-F; 3′ SV40pA-R
Terms and licenses: Academic/Nonprofit Terms; Industry Terms: Not Available to Industry
Depositor comments: Cytochrome p450 . Excitation = 492; Emission = 505
How to cite: mAzami Green-CytERM-N-17 was a gift from Michael Davidson (Addgene plasmid # 56279 ; http://n2t.net/addgene:56279 ; RRID:Addgene_56279)
