[The description below was written by a language model from this plasmid's Addgene catalogue record and pLannotate feature annotations shown in this document.]
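Description:
mAzami Green-CytERM-N-17 is a mammalian expression plasmid built on the mAzami Green-N1 backbone, an N1-style fusion vector in which the gene of interest sits upstream of the fluorescent protein. It is maintained in E. coli through a high-copy ColE1/pUC-type origin and also carries an f1 origin. A single NeoR/KanR (Tn5 aminoglycoside phosphotransferase) gene serves both hosts. A bacterial bla-type promoter drives it for kanamycin selection in bacteria, and the SV40 enhancer/early promoter drives it for G418 selection in mammalian cells, with an HSV TK polyadenylation signal downstream. The short ble, bGH poly(A) and SV40 large T antigen fragments picked up by the automated annotation appear to be backbone remnants or partial matches rather than functional parts.

The payload is a fusion driven by the human CMV immediate-early enhancer and promoter. It consists of the first 29 amino acids of a rabbit cytochrome P450 (annotated as a CYP2C1 fragment), joined through residual multiple-cloning-site sequence to a mammalian codon-optimized monomeric Azami Green, and it ends with the SV40 poly(A) signal. This N-terminal P450 segment, called CytERM, acts as a membrane anchor that tethers the protein to the endoplasmic reticulum, with the fluorescent protein as the C-terminal fusion partner. The construct therefore works as a green ER marker, with recorded excitation at 492 nm and emission at 505 nm. It is suited to visualizing ER localization and morphology by fluorescence microscopy in transiently transfected or G418-selected mammalian cells. The sequenced record of about 4.8 kb is consistent with the listed backbone size plus this small insert.
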