Features (pLannotate 1.2.2; 16 found; start..end, strand, type, name):
     54..357     +  enhancer       CMV enhancer: human cytomegalovirus immediate early enhancer
    358..561     +  promoter       CMV promoter: human cytomegalovirus (CMV) immediate early promoter
    584..607     +  misc_feature   MCS (fragment): multiple cloning site
    651..737     +  CDS            CYP2C1 (fragment): CP2C1_RABIT - Experimental evidence at protein level: Swiss-Prot protein existence level 1. Cytochromes P450 are a group of heme-thiolate monooxygenases. In liver microsomes, this enzyme is involved in an NADPH-dependent electron transport pathway. It oxidizes a variety of structurally unrelated compounds, including steroids, fatty acids, and xenobiotics. From Oryctolagus cuniculus (Rabbit).
    732..775     +  misc_feature   MCS (fragment): multiple cloning site
    789..1469    +  CDS            hmAzami-Green: humanized monomeric Azami-Green fluorescent protein mammalian codon-optimized
   1485..1568    +  CDS            large T antigen (fragment): large T antigen from SV40 (simian virus 40)
   1591..1712    +  polyA_signal   SV40 poly(A) signal: SV40 polyadenylation signal
   1746..2174    -  rep_origin     f1 ori (sequence partly withheld): f1 bacteriophage origin of replication; arrow indicates direction of (+) strand synthesis
   2201..2305    +  promoter       AmpR promoter: bla
   2307..2664    +  promoter       SV40 promoter: SV40 enhancer and early promoter
   2699..3493    +  CDS            NeoR/KanR: aminoglycoside phosphotransferase from Tn5; aph(3')-II (or nptII); confers resistance to neomycin, kanamycin, and G418 (Geneticin®)
   3514..3666    +  CDS            ble (fragment): BLE_KLEPN - Experimental evidence at protein level: Swiss-Prot protein existence level 1. Binding protein with a strong affinity to the bleomycin family of antibiotics. Binds to CL990; an antimitotic-antibiotic compound. From Klebsiella pneumoniae.
   3725..3772    +  polyA_signal   HSV TK poly(A) signal: herpes simplex virus thymidine kinase polyadenylation signal (Cole and Stacy, 1985)
   3863..3879    -  polyA_signal   bGH poly(A) signal (fragment): bovine growth hormone polyadenylation signal
   4101..4689    +  rep_origin     ori: high-copy-number ColE1/pMB1/pBR322/pUC origin of replication
>Addgene plasmid #56279 | mAzami Green-CytERM-N-17 | addgene full sequence | sequence record 216425 | Addgene NGS Result
TAATAGTAATCAATTACGGGGTCATTAGTTCATAGCCCATATATGGAGTTCCGCGTTACATAACTTACGG
TAAATGGCCCGCCTGGCTGACCGCCCAACGACCCCCGCCCATTGACGTCAATAATGACGTATGTTCCCAT
AGTAACGCCAATAGGGACTTTCCATTGACGTCAATGGGTGGAGTATTTACGGTAAACTGCCCACTTGGCA
GTACATCAAGTGTATCATATGCCAAGTACGCCCCCTATTGACGTCAATGACGGTAAATGGCCCGCCTGGC
ATTATGCCCAGTACATGACCTTATGGGACTTTCCTACTTGGCAGTACATCTACGTATTAGTCATCGCTAT
TACCATGGTGATGCGGTTTTGGCAGTACATCAATGGGCGTGGATAGCGGTTTGACTCACGGGGATTTCCA
AGTCTCCACCCCATTGACGTCAATGGGAGTTTGTTTTGGCACCAAAATCAACGGGACTTTCCAAAATGTC
GTAACAACTCCGCCCCATTGACGCAAATGGGCGGTAGGCGTGTACGGTGGGAGGTCTATATAAGCAGAGC
TGGTTTAGTGAACCGTCAGATCCGCTAGCGCTACCGGACTCAGATCTGGTACCCCTTGCAGCTTCCAGTT
GTCAGGAAGAGAAGGCTCCCATGGATCCTGTGGTGGTGCTGGGGCTCTGTCTCTCCTGTTTGCTTCTCCT
TTCACTCTGGAAACAGAGCTATGGGGGAGGGAAGCTTCGAATTCTGCAGTCGACGGTACCGCGGGCCCGG
GATCCACCGGTCGCCACCATGGTGAGCGTGATCAAGCCCGAGATGAAGATCAAGCTGTGCATGAGGGGCA
CCGTGAACGGCCACAACTTCGTGATCGAGGGCGAGGGCAAGGGCAACCCCTACGAGGGCACCCAGATCCT
GGACCTGAACGTGACCGAGGGCGCCCCCCTGCCCTTCGCCTACGACATCCTGACCACCGTGTTCCAGTAC
GGCAACAGGGCCTTCACCAAGTACCCCGCCGACATCCAGGACTACTTCAAGCAGACCTTCCCCGAGGGCT
ACCACTGGGAGAGGAGCATGACCTACGAGGACCAGGGCATCTGCACCGCCACCAGCAACATCAGCATGAG
GGGCGACTGCTTCTTCTACGACATCAGGTTCGACGGCACCAACTTCCCCCCCAACGGCCCCGTGATGCAG
AAGAAGACCCTGAAGTGGGAGCCCAGCACCGAGAAGATGTACGTGGAGGACGGCGTGCTGAAGGGCGACG
TGAACATGAGGCTGCTGCTGGAGGGCGGCGGCCACTACAGGTGCGACTTCAAGACCACCTACAAGGCCAA
GAAGGAGGTGAGGCTGCCCGACGCCCACAAGATCGACCACAGGATCGAGATCCTGAAGCACGACAAGGAC
TACAACAAGGTGAAGCTGTACGAGAACGCCGTGGCCAGGTACTCCATGCTGCCCAGCCAGGCCAAGTAAG
CGGCCGCGACTCTAGATCATAATCAGCCATACCACATTTGTAGAGGTTTTACTTGCTTTAAAAAACCTCC
CACACCTCCCCCTGAACCTGAAACATAAAATGAATGCAATTGTTGTTGTTAACTTGTTTATTGCAGCTTA
TAATGGTTACAAATAAAGCAATAGCATCACAAATTTCACAAATAAAGCATTTTTTTCACTGCATTCTAGT
TGTGGTTTGTCCAAACTCATCAATGTATCTTAAGGCGTAAATTGTAAGCGTTAATATTTTGTTAAAATTC
GCGTTAAATTTTTGTTAAATCAGCTCATTTTTTAACCAATAGGCCGAAATCGGCAAAATCCCTTATAAAT
CAAAAGAATAGACCGAGATAGGGT
[37 nt withheld, positions 1845-1881]
AAAGAACGTGGACTCCAACGTCAAAGG
[49 nt withheld, positions 1909-1957]
T
[91 nt withheld, positions 1959-2049]
G
[124 nt withheld, positions 2051-2174]
CAGGTGGCACTTTTCGGGGAAATGTGCGCGGAACCCCTATTTGTTTATTTTTCTAAATACATTCAAATAT
GTATCCGCTCATGAGACAATAACCCTGATAAATGCTTCAATAATATTGAAAAAGGAAGAGTCCTGAGGCG
GAAAGAACCAGCTGTGGAATGTGTGTCAGTTAGGGTGTGGAAAGTCCCCAGGCTCCCCAGCAGGCAGAAG
TATGCAAAGCATGCATCTCAATTAGTCAGCAACCAGGTGTGGAAAGTCCCCAGGCTCCCCAGCAGGCAGA
AGTATGCAAAGCATGCATCTCAATTAGTCAGCAACCATAGTCCCGCCCCTAACTCCGCCCATCCCGCCCC
TAACTCCGCCCAGTTCCGCCCATTCTCCGCCCCATGGCTGACTAATTTTTTTTATTTATGCAGAGGCCGA
GGCCGCCTCGGCCTCTGAGCTATTCCAGAAGTAGTGAGGAGGCTTTTTTGGAGGCCTAGGCTTTTGCAAA
GATCGATCAAGAGACAGGATGAGGATCGTTTCGCATGATTGAACAAGATGGATTGCACGCAGGTTCTCCG
GCCGCTTGGGTGGAGAGGCTATTCGGCTATGACTGGGCACAACAGACAATCGGCTGCTCTGATGCCGCCG
TGTTCCGGCTGTCAGCGCAGGGGCGCCCGGTTCTTTTTGTCAAGACCGACCTGTCCGGTGCCCTGAATGA
ACTGCAAGACGAGGCAGCGCGGCTATCGTGGCTGGCCACGACGGGCGTTCCTTGCGCAGCTGTGCTCGAC
GTTGTCACTGAAGCGGGAAGGGACTGGCTGCTATTGGGCGAAGTGCCGGGGCAGGATCTCCTGTCATCTC
ACCTTGCTCCTGCCGAGAAAGTATCCATCATGGCTGATGCAATGCGGCGGCTGCATACGCTTGATCCGGC
TACCTGCCCATTCGACCACCAAGCGAAACATCGCATCGAGCGAGCACGTACTCGGATGGAAGCCGGTCTT
GTCGATCAGGATGATCTGGACGAAGAGCATCAGGGGCTCGCGCCAGCCGAACTGTTCGCCAGGCTCAAGG
CGAGCATGCCCGACGGCGAGGATCTCGTCGTGACCCATGGCGATGCCTGCTTGCCGAATATCATGGTGGA
AAATGGCCGCTTTTCTGGATTCATCGACTGTGGCCGGCTGGGTGTGGCGGACCGCTATCAGGACATAGCG
TTGGCTACCCGTGATATTGCTGAAGAGCTTGGCGGCGAATGGGCTGACCGCTTCCTCGTGCTTTACGGTA
TCGCCGCTCCCGATTCGCAGCGCATCGCCTTCTATCGCCTTCTTGACGAGTTCTTCTGAGCGGGACTCTG
GGGTTCGAAATGACCGACCAAGCGACGCCCAACCTGCCATCACGAGATTTCGATTCCACCGCCGCCTTCT
ATGAAAGGTTGGGCTTCGGAATCGTTTTCCGGGACGCCGGCTGGATGATCCTCCAGCGCGGGGATCTCAT
GCTGGAGTTCTTCGCCCACCCTAGGGGGAGGCTAACTGAAACACGGAAGGAGACAATACCGGAAGGAACC
CGCGCTATGACGGCAATAAAAAGACAGAATAAAACGCACGGTGTTGGGTCGTTTGTTCATAAACGCGGGG
TTCGGTCCCAGGGCTGGCACTCTGTCGATACCCCACCGAGACCCCATTGGGGCCAATACGCCCGCGTTTC
TTCCTTTTCCCCACCCCACCCCCCAAGTTCGGGTGAAGGCCCAGGGCTCGCAGCCAACGTCGGGGCGGCA
GGCCCTGCCATAGCCTCAGGTTACTCATATATACTTTAGATTGATTTAAAACTTCATTTTTAATTTAAAA
GGATCTAGGTGAAGATCCTTTTTGATAATCTCATGACCAAAATCCCTTAACGTGAGTTTTCGTTCCACTG
AGCGTCAGACCCCGTAGAAAAGATCAAAGGATCTTCTTGAGATCCTTTTTTTCTGCGCGTAATCTGCTGC
TTGCAAACAAAAAAACCACCGCTACCAGCGGTGGTTTGTTTGCCGGATCAAGAGCTACCAACTCTTTTTC
CGAAGGTAACTGGCTTCAGCAGAGCGCAGATACCAAATACTGTTCTTCTAGTGTAGCCGTAGTTAGGCCA
CCACTTCAAGAACTCTGTAGCACCGCCTACATACCTCGCTCTGCTAATCCTGTTACCAGTGGCTGCTGCC
AGTGGCGATAAGTCGTGTCTTACCGGGTTGGACTCAAGACGATAGTTACCGGATAAGGCGCAGCGGTCGG
GCTGAACGGGGGGTTCGTGCACACAGCCCAGCTTGGAGCGAACGACCTACACCGAACTGAGATACCTACA
GCGTGAGCTATGAGAAAGCGCCACGCTTCCCGAAGGGAGAAAGGCGGACAGGTATCCGGTAAGCGGCAGG
GTCGGAACAGGAGAGCGCACGAGGGAGCTTCCAGGGGGAAACGCCTGGTATCTTTATAGTCCTGTCGGGT
TTCGCCACCTCTGACTTGAGCGTCGATTTTTGTGATGCTCGTCAGGGGGGCGGAGCCTATGGAAAAACGC
CAGCAACGCGGCCTTTTTACGGTTCCTGGCCTTTTGCTGGCCTTTTGCTCACATGTTCTTTCCTGCGTTA
TCCCCTGATTCTGTGGATAACCGTATTACCGCCATGCATTAGTTAT
