>Addgene plasmid #56279 | mAzami Green-CytERM-N-17 | depositor partial sequence | sequence record 87186 | insert sequence
GTGGGAGGTCTATATAAGCAGAGCTGGTTTAGTGAACCGTCAGATCCGCTAGCGCTACCGGACTCAGATC
TGGTACCCCTTGCAGCTTCCAGTTGTCAGGAAGAGAAGGCTCCCATGGATCCTGTGGTGGTGCTGGGGCT
CTGTCTCTCCTGTTTGCTTCTCCTTTCACTCTGGAAACAGAGCTATGGGGGAGGGAAGCTTCGAATTCTG
CAGTCGACGGTACCGCGGGCCCGGGATCCACCGGTCGCCACCATGGTGAGCGTGATCAAGCCCGAGATGA
AGATCAAGCTGTGCATGAGGGGCACCGTGAACGGCCACAACTTCGTGATCGAGGGCGAGGGCAAGGGCAA
CCCCTACGAGGGCACCCAGATCCTGGACCTGAACGTGACCGAGGGCGCCCCCCTGCCCTTCGCCTACGAC
ATCCTGACCACCGTGTTCCAGTACGGCAACAGGGCCTTCACCAAGTACCCCGCCGACATCCAGGACTACT
TCAAGCAGACCTTCCCCGAGGGCTACCACTGGGAGAGGAGCATGACCTACGAGGACCAGGGCATCTGCAC
CGCCACCAGCAACATCAGCATGAGGGGCGACTGCTTCTTCTACGACATCAGGTTCGACGGCACCAACTTC
CCCCCCAACGGCCCCGTGATGCAGAAGAAGACCCTGAAGTGGGAGCCCAGCACCGAGAAGATGTACGTGG
AGGACGGCGTGCTGAAGGGCGACGTGAACATGAGGCTGCTGCTGGAGGGCGGCGGCCACTACAGGTGCGA
CTTCAAGACCACCTACAAGGCCAAGAAGGAGGTGAGGCTGCCCGACGCCCACAAGATCGACCACAGGATC
GAGATCCTGAAGCACGACAAGGACTACAACAAGGTGAAGCTGTACGAGAACGCCGTGGCCAGGTACTCCA
TGCTGCCCAGCCAGGCCAAGTAAGCGGCCGCGACTCTAGATCATAATCAGCCATACCACATTTGTAGAGG
TTTTACTTGCTTTAAAAACCTCCCACACCTCCCCCTGACCTGAAACATAAATGATGCATTGTGTGTTACT
TGTTTATTGCAGCTT
